Addgene plasmid #113005: gnu-GFP WT
Purpose: P element vector for transposon insertion of gnu-GFP WT into Drosophila genome
Depositing lab: Terry Orr-Weaver. Depositing organization: Whitehead Institute for Biomedical Research. Publication: Control of PNG kinase, a key regulator of mRNA translation, is coupled to meiosis completion at egg activation. Hara M, Petrova B, Orr-Weaver TL. Elife. 2017 May 30;6. doi: 10.7554/eLife.22219. PubMed 28555567.
Backbone
  Vector backbone: pCaSpeR4
  Vector type: P insertion vector
Growth in bacteria
  Bacterial resistance: Ampicillin, 100 μg/mL
  Growth temperature: 37°C
  Growth strain: DH5alpha
  Copy number: High Copy
Gene/Insert
  Gene/Insert name: full length gnu
  Species: D. melanogaster (fly)
  Entrez Gene: gnu (a.k.a. Dmel_CG5272, CG5272, Dmel\CG5272, GNU, Gnu)
  Tag / fusion protein: GFP (C terminal on insert)
  Cloning method: Restriction Enzyme; 5′ cloning site Unknown (unknown if destroyed); 3′ cloning site Unknown (unknown if destroyed)
Terms and licenses: Academic/Nonprofit Terms; Industry Terms: Not Available to Industry
How to cite: gnu-GFP WT was a gift from Terry Orr-Weaver (Addgene plasmid # 113005 ; http://n2t.net/addgene:113005 ; RRID:Addgene_113005)
