[The description below was written by a language model from this plasmid's Addgene catalogue record and pLannotate feature annotations shown in this document.]
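Description:
gnu-GFP WT is a P element transformation vector built on the pCaSpeR4 backbone for inserting a GFP-tagged, wild-type copy of the Drosophila melanogaster gene gnu (CG5272) into the fly genome by transposon-mediated germline transformation. In bacteria the roughly 11.4 kb plasmid replicates from a high-copy ColE1/pUC-type origin and is selected with ampicillin through the β-lactamase gene and its native promoter. Short remnants of the pBR322 bom and rop regions are also annotated in the backbone.

The transposable portion lies between the P element 5' and 3' ends, which are the sequences recognised by P transposase. The vector carries no annotated transposase gene, so that enzyme has to come from a separate source. Between these ends sit two units. One is the mini-white gene, a shortened version of the white eye-colour gene lacking part of its first intron, which serves as the visible marker: restored eye pigmentation in a white mutant background identifies transformants. The other is the payload, full-length gnu fused at its C terminus to EGFP. Only the EGFP coding sequence is annotated in the feature table. The unannotated stretch of about 2.7 kb between EGFP and the P element 3' end is where the gnu sequence would be expected to lie, on the same strand as EGFP. The record does not state which promoter or regulatory sequences drive the fusion, and the cloning sites are listed as unknown. Small mini-white fragments flagged outside the P element ends appear to be residual backbone sequence.

The associated work concerns control of PNG kinase at egg activation. The "WT" label implies that this is the unmutated reference form of the transgene, suited to following GNU protein through its GFP tag in transgenic flies.
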