Features (pLannotate 1.2.2; 11 found; start..end, strand, type, name):
      1..589     +  rep_origin     ori: high-copy-number ColE1/pMB1/pBR322/pUC origin of replication
    595..823     +  CDS            mini-white (fragment): Drosophila white gene eye color pigment; white; This is a modified version of the white gene lacking part of the first intron.
    824..1409    +  misc_feature   P element 5' end: No description available
   1420..5539    -  gene           mini-white: white; This modified version of the white gene lacks part of the first intron.
   5846..6565    -  CDS            EGFP: the original enhanced GFP (Yang et al., 1996) mammalian codon-optimized
   9271..9503    +  misc_feature   P element 3' end: P element 3' end
   9503..10006   +  gene           mini-white (fragment): white; This modified version of the white gene lacks part of the first intron.
  10005..10074   -  misc_feature   bom (fragment): basis of mobility region from pBR322
  10176..10211   -  CDS            rop (fragment): Rop protein, which maintains plasmids at low copy number; rop
  10306..10410   +  promoter       AmpR promoter: bla
  10411..11271   +  CDS            AmpR: β-lactamase; bla; confers resistance to ampicillin, carbenicillin, and related antibiotics
>Addgene plasmid #113005 | gnu-GFP WT | addgene full sequence | sequence record 217720 | Addgene NGS Result
TTGAGATCCTTTTTTTCTGCGCGTAATCTGCTGCTTGCAAACAAAAAAACCACCGCTACCAGCGGTGGTT
TGTTTGCCGGATCAAGAGCTACCAACTCTTTTTCCGAAGGTAACTGGCTTCAGCAGAGCGCAGATACCAA
ATACTGTTCTTCTAGTGTAGCCGTAGTTAGGCCACCACTTCAAGAACTCTGTAGCACCGCCTACATACCT
CGCTCTGCTAATCCTGTTACCAGTGGCTGCTGCCAGTGGCGATAAGTCGTGTCTTACCGGGTTGGACTCA
AGACGATAGTTACCGGATAAGGCGCAGCGGTCGGGCTGAACGGGGGGTTCGTGCACACAGCCCAGCTTGG
AGCGAACGACCTACACCGAACTGAGATACCTACAGCGTGAGCTATGAGAAAGCGCCACGCTTCCCGAAGG
GAGAAAGGCGGACAGGTATCCGGTAAGCGGCAGGGTCGGAACAGGAGAGCGCACGAGGGAGCTTCCAGGG
GGAAACGCCTGGTATCTTTATAGTCCTGTCGGGTTTCGCCACCTCTGACTTGAGCGTCGATTTTTGTGAT
GCTCGTCAGGGGGGCGGAGCCTATGGAAAAACGCCTTCTTCTTGAACTCGGGCTCGGTGCCAGTATACCT
CAAATGGTTGTCGTACCTCTCATGGTTCCGTTACGCCAACGAGGGTCTGCTGATTAACCAATGGGCGGAC
GTGGAGCCGGGCGAAATTAGCTGCACATCGTCGAACACCACGTGCCCCAGTTCGGGCAAGGTCATCCTGG
AGACGCTTAACTTCTCCGCCGCCGATCTGCCGCTGGACTACGTGGGTCTGGCCCATGATGAAATAACATA
AGGTGGTCCCGTCGATAGCCGAAGCTTACCGAAGTATACACTTAAATTCAGTGCACGTTTGCTTGTTGAG
AGGAAAGGTTGTGTGCGGACGAATTTTTTTTTGAAAACATTAACCCTTACGTGGAATAAAAAAAAATGAA
ATATTGCAAATTTTGCTGCAAAGCTGTGACTGGAGTAAAATTAATTCACGTGCCGAAGTGTGCTATTAAG
AGAAAATTGTGGGAGCAGAGCCTTGGGTGCAGCCTTGGTGAAAACTCCCAAATTTGTGATACCCACTTTA
ATGATTCGCAGTGGAAGGCTGCACCTGCAAAAGGTCAGACATTTAAAAGGAGGCGACTCAACGCAGATGC
CGTACCTAGTAAAGTGATAGAGCCTGAACCAGAAAAGATAAAAGAAGGCTATACCAGTGGGAGTACACAA
ACAGAGTAAGTTTGAATAGTAAAAAAAATCATTTATGTAAACAATAACGTGACTGTGCGTTAGGTCCTGT
TCATTGTTTAATGAAAATAAGAGCTTGAGGGAAAAAATTCGTACTTTGGAGTACGAAATGCGTCGTTTAG
AGCAGCAGCCGAATTAATTCTAGTTCCAGTGAAATCCAAGCATTTTCTAAATTAAATGTATTCTTATTAT
TATAGTTGTTATTTTTGATATATATAAACAACACTATTATGCCCACCATTTTTTTGAGATGCATCTACAC
AAGGAACAAACACTGGATGTCACTTTCAGTTCAAATTGTAACGCTAATCACTCCGAACAGGTCACAAAAA
ATTACCTTAAAAAGTCATAATATTAAATTAGAATAAATATAGCTGTGAGGGAAATATATACAAATATATT
GGAGCAAATAAATTGTACATACAAATATTTATTACTAATTTCTATTGAGACGAAATGAACCACTCGGAAC
CATTTGAGCGAACCGAATCGCGCGGAACTAACGACAGTCGCTCCAAGGTCGTCGAACAAAAGGTGAATGT
GTTGCGGAGAGCGGGTGGGAGACAGCGAAAGAGCAACTACGAAACGTGGTGTGGTGGAGGTGAATTATGA
AGAGGGCGCGCGATTTGAAAAGTATGTATATAAAAAATATATCCCGGTGTTTTATGTAGCGATAAACGAG
TTTTTGATGTAAGGTATGCAGGTGTGTAAGTCTTTTGGTTAGAAGACAAATCCAAAGTCTACTTGTGGGG
ATGTTCGAAGGGGAAATACTTGTATTCTATAGGTCATATCTTGTTTTTATTGGCACAAATATAATTACAT
TAGCTTTTTGAGGGGGCAATAAACAGTAAACACGATGGTAATAATGGTAAAAAAAAAAAACAAGCAGTTA
TTTCGGATATATGTCGGCTACTCCTTGCGTCGGGCCCGAAGTCTTAGAGCCAGATATGCGAGCACCCGGA
AGCTCACGATGAGAATGGCCAGACCCACGTAGTCCAGCGGCAGATCGGCGGCGGAGAAGTTAAGCGTCTC
CAGGATGACCTTGCCCGAACTGGGGCACGTGGTGTTCGACGATGTGCAGCTAATTTCGCCCGGCTCCACG
TCCGCCCATTGGTTAATCAGCAGACCCTCGTTGGCGTAACGGAACCATGAGAGGTACGACAACCATTTGA
GGTATACTGGCACCGAGCCCGAGTTCAAGAAGAAGCCGCCAAAGAGCAGGAATGGTATGATAACCGGCGG
ACCCACAGACAGCGCCATCGAGGTCGAGGAGCTGGCGCAGGATATTAGATATCCGAAGGACGTTGACACA
TTGGCCACCAGAGTGACCAGCGCCAGGCAGTTGAAGAAGTGCAGCACTCCGGCCCGCAGTCCGATCATCG
GATAGGCAATCGCCGTGAAGACCAGTGGCACTGTGAGAAAAAGCGGCAATTCGGCAATCGTTTTGCCCAG
AAAGTATGTGTCACAGCGATAAAGTCGACTTCGGGCCTCCCTCATAAAAACTGGCAGCTCTGAGGTGAAC
ACCTAAATCGAATCGATTCATTAGAAAGTTAGTAAATTATTGAAATGCAAATGTATTCTAAACATGACTT
ACATTTATCGTGGCAAAGACGTTTTGAAAGGTCATGTTGGTCAGGAAGAGGAAGATGGCTCCGTTGATAT
TCATCACACCCACTTGCGTGAGTTGTTGGCCCAAAAAGATGAGGCCAATCAAGATGGCAACCATCTGCAA
ATTAAAATGTTACTCGCATCTCATTAATATTCGCGAGTTAAATGAAATTTATTTATCTTCTGCAAAACTA
TAAACTATACATCTCATTGAAAAAAACTAAGAAGGGTGTGGAATCAGGCAATTCTATCTAAAATCTAGCG
AATTTGTTTCCAAGAATTGTAAGCGTTATATCATTTGTTTCCACTGGAACCACTCACCGTTGTCTGAATA
AGTCGCACTTTTACGAGGAGTGGTTCCTTGAGCACCGACAGCCAGGATCGCCACAGGACCGCCCGGAACT
GCATGAACCAGGTGGCCTTGTAGGTGTACCCATTCTCCGGCTGCTCCAGTGGCTTCTCCAGATTTTTGGT
GGCCAACAACTGCTCCATATCCCGGGCTACTTTGCTAATGGCAAAATTGTCGCATATCTTGGCGATCCGA
TCACGGGACTCGATCTCCCGTCCGGGCACAACGGCCAACACCTGTACGTAAAAGTCCGCCGGATTGTAGT
TGGTAGGACACTGGGCACCCACGCTGGATAGGAGTTGAGATGTTATGTAATACTAGATACCCTTAATAAA
CACATCGAACTCACTAGGAAAAGAAGTCGACGGCTTCGCTGGGAGTGCCCAAGAAAGCTACCCTGCCCTC
GGCCATCAGAAGGATCTTGTCAAAGAGCTCAAACAGCTCGGAAGACGGCTGATGAATGGTCAGGATGACG
GTCTTGCCCTTCTGCGACAGCTTCTTCAGCACCTGGACGACGCTGTGGGCGGTAAAGGAGTCCAGTCCGG
AGGTGGGCTCATCGCAGATCAGAAGCGGCGGATCGGTTAGAGCCTCGGAGGCGAATGCCAGACGCTTCCT
TTCTCCGCCGGACAGACCTTTCACCCTGCCGGGCACACCGATGATCGTGTGCTGACATTTGCTGAGCGAA
AGCTCCTGGATCACCTGATCCACGCGGGCCACTCGCTGCCGATAGGTCAGATGTCGTGGCATCCGCACCA
TGGCTTGGAAAATCAGGTGTTCCCTGGCCGTTAGGGAGCCGATAAAGAGGTCATCCTGCTGGACATAGGC
GCACCTGGCCTGCATCTCCTTGGCGTCCACAGGTTGGCCATTGAGCAGTCGCATCCCGGATGGCGATACT
TGGATGCCCTGCGGCGATCGAAAGGCAAGGGCATTCAGCAGGGTCGTCTTTCCGGCACCGGAACTGCCCA
TCACGGCCAAAAGTTCGCCCGGATAGGCCACGCCGCAAACTGAGTTTCAAATTGGTAATTGGACCCTTTA
TTAAGATTTCACACAGATCAGCCGACTGCGAATAGAAACTCACCGTTCTTGAGCAAATGTTTCCTGGGCG
CCGGTATGTGTCGCTCGTTGCAGAATAGTCCGCGTGTCCGGTTGACCAGCTGCCGCCATCCGGAGCCCGG
CTGATTGACCGCCCCAAAGATGTCCATATTGTGCCAGGCATAGGTGAGGTTCTCGGCTAGTTGGCCGCTC
CCTGAACCGGAGTCCTCCGGCGGACTGGGTGGCCGGAGCGTGCCGTAGTTTTTGGCCTGCCCGAAGCCCT
GGTTAATGCAGCTCTGCGAAGCCGCTCCGCTGTCACCCTGCAATGATAGGGGATCTCAAATATCAACTAC
AAGCGTTATGCTCATCTAACCCCGAACAAAAAGTACCCCGAAGTATCCTACGAAGTAGGTTTATACTTTT
ATTTATTTTTTGTGCATCTAGGATCAGCTTAAAATATCTGGTTGTTATATTTTTTGTAAAAAAGAATATA
GTCGAAAATGAATGCCTTTAGATGTCTTGATCATGATATGATCTCAAAAATTGTCTTATATAGCGAGAAC
AGCTACCAGAATAATCTGTTTCGTGTCACTATTTGTTTGTGCAATTGCGGTTTGGGATTTTTGTGGGTCG
CAGTTCTCACGCCGCAGACAATTTGATGTTGCAATCGCAGTTCCTATAGATCAAGTGAACTTAAGATGTA
TGCACATGTACTACTCACATTGTTCAGATGCTCGGCAGATGGGTGTTTGCTGCCTCCGCGAATTAATAGC
TCCTGATCCTCTTGGCCCATTGCCGGGATTTTTCACACTTTCCCCTGCTTACCCACCCAAAACCAATCAC
CACCCCAATCACTCAAAAAACAAACAAAAATAAGAAGCGAGAGGAGTTTTGGCACAGCACTTTGTGTTTA
ATTGATGGCGTAAACCGCTTGGAGCTTCGTCACGAAACCGCTGACAAAATGCAACTGAAGGCGGACATTG
ACGCTACGTAACGCTACAAACGGTGGCGAAAGAGATAGCGGACGCAGCGGCGAAAGAGACGGCGATATTT
CTGTGGACAGAGAAGGAGGCAAACAGCGCTGACTTTGAGTGGAATGTCATTTTGAGTGAGAGGTAATCGA
AAGAACCTGGTACATCAAATACCCTTGGATCGAAGTAAATTTAAAACTGATCAGATAAGTTCAATGATAT
CCAGTGCAGTAAAAAAAAAAAATGTTTTTTTTATCTACTTTCCGCAAAAATGGGTTTTATTAACTTACAT
ACATACTAGGAAGCATACTAGCGTGCCGCAAAAATATACTAAAATAAATACCGTTCAGACATGGATTAAT
GCGACTTACTCTATGGTTTGTGACTTTACTAATGTTTTTAGCTAAGTTCATACACTGAGAAAAATTATTA
CTTAATGTTAAATGAATATTAAATTAAAAATAGAGTTCCAATCCCAAGCCCCAATCACCGCGCAAAAATA
CTTCAAGACCACATTAAACATTTATTAAAATCTCACATACAAATTCAAATCCACATGACATAAAACAGTT
TAAAATTAGCAGAAATCCTACAGGATATAAAATCATTACTTGTACAGCTCGTCCATGCCGAGAGTGATCC
CGGCGGCGGTCACGAACTCCAGCAGGACCATGTGATCGCGCTTCTCGTTGGGGTCTTTGCTCAGGGCGGA
CTGGGTGCTCAGGTAGTGGTTGTCGGGCAGCAGCACGGGGCCGTCGCCGATGGGGGTGTTCTGCTGGTAG
TGGTCGGCGAGCTGCACGCTGCCGTCCTCGATGTTGTGGCGGATCTTGAAGTTCACCTTGATGCCGTTCT
TCTGCTTGTCGGCCATGATATAGACGTTGTGGCTGTTGTAGTTGTACTCCAGCTTGTGCCCCAGGATGTT
GCCGTCCTCCTTGAAGTCGATGCCCTTCAGCTCGATGCGGTTCACCAGGGTGTCGCCCTCGAACTTCACC
TCGGCGCGGGTCTTGTAGTTGCCGTCGTCCTTGAAGAAGATGGTGCGCTCCTGGACGTAGCCTTCGGGCA
TGGCGGACTTGAAGAAGTCGTGCTGCTTCATGTGGTCGGGGTAGCGGCTGAAGCACTGCACGCCGTAGGT
CAGGGTGGTCACGAGGGTGGGCCAGGGCACGGGCAGCTTGCCGGTGGTGCAGATGAACTTCAGGGTCAGC
TTGCCGTAGGTGGCATCGCCCTCGCCCTCGCCGGACACGCTGAACTTGTGGCCGTTTACGTCGCCGTCCA
GCTCGACCAGGATGGGCACCACCCCGGTGAACAGCTCCTCGCCCTTGCTCACCATGGCGGCCGCTCCACT
TCCGCCGAAGAATTGCTTGGCCAGTTGGATAATATTCATGGCCAATCGGATCTCCCGGGCGCCGCGAACG
CCCAGTGCCGCCAAGTCCTCCAGGGTCATTTGGATGAGCACCTCGATGTCGATCTCCTGGCGCGTGAACA
GCTCTGTGAGATGCGCGTTTCCGGTGCGATCGAGCAGGGATTTGACCCGAGGACTCAAAGTGGGGTGCTC
CACCGGGGAGCAGGGCTTATAGCGTGAATGATGGATACTGGGAGTGGGACTTCTTGGGTCCTCCACTTTA
ATCTTTCGCGCACTTTTCAACTTGGATTCCTCCTGCCTCAGCCGCGTTTCCTGCTGCAGTCGGATATCCG
GCTTTGGTCTGTCTTCTCTCTTAGTTCTCAGTAGTTTCGAATCTCCAGATTCTCCCAGTAGCCTGGTCTC
CCCATTTATAAGGGTACTTTGACTTGTGGGCGAAAATACGGAACGCGTGCGCATAAATTTCTGTGAAAAT
CGACGGGGCAAAGTGGATTCCGATAGTCGTTTTAACCCGGACAATGCCGGTCGACTGTTAGGAACCGTAA
GATTATTGTTCTTCGGCATTCCAAAGAGTCCGTATCTCGCGGTACCCTTCCTGCCAACGCCTCCAGTGGG
CGTGACATCTTCGAATGTAAAAGCTTCGGTGGAGAGGGGAGTGAGTGGGGTCAGTGGGGATGCGGGATCT
ATTGAAAGTTAAAGGATATATTTTAAACTTGTTTACAAAAGTATTAGCAATACTACCTCTATAGACGCGA
TTGTAGCGCTCCATTCGGTAATTTTACAAATAATATTTTCCACGAGCACAAAAAAGACGACAAAAAAAAA
CGTGCAATAAGATTTGCAAAATGCAACTAACTGTAATTAACTGCTTTTTTAATGCGACCGCATTAAGAGC
GGTTAAAATTACCGAAAATTCTGTGATCAGGCAACTCATAAAATCCTAGTCATAGAACCATGATCAGTGC
TGAAAAACGATCCTTAAAAATAGATCATATAATGAGTTTTTAAGATCTAAATTACAATATGTATATTTCT
TTTCAAGAAAATAAATTTCAACAACAGTCACAACTATCACAAAGTGCTTAAAAATATGATATAAGAATTA
TGCCTAATAACTAATTGTAAACTACAATAGTAAAAAATAATTCATAAAAAACTCGAGAGTTTAGAAACTA
TATAAAAATGTGTTTTGTTTCTGTTAAGGTTTTTGTGCCTGTTTATAATTGATTAAGAATAAACGTTAAT
CTGGCACATTAGAATATTCATATCCATGTTTTTTTGCTATTGTTAAATCTCTGACTTTACCCTCGTGATT
TGGGTGAAATAAATAAATTAGAATAAAAGTTCAAGGAACTCGCCACGCATTAATATTTACCATTTCACAT
GTCTAAGTACCAAATATCGTTTTTATACCGTCTACATAATATTATTTTGCTTCTAATTAAAGCGAGTTTG
TCCAGTTTTTCAGTCGTTACTTTTGCGGTGCGATTTGATTTGATTTGCTTCGGTTTTTGCGTCGAAGTTT
TTGCGACAAATCTTTTTTTTGCGAATTGGCAGTCAACAGATGAACCGATAAAATGTAAACAATTGTTGCA
CAAAACGTGCAAATTAATTTAACGAAAATAATCAATTAAGTTAATTTAATGACGCCGAAAATTCACAATT
CTTGCGTGCAATAATGACAATATTCATAAAGAGCACTTGGAGTAAAAATTGACAATTTTTTTTATGAAAA
TGCCTAACCATAAAACATAAAAAATTTTACATTTTGTTATAAAATTTGCACAGTAATTTATTACTTCAAT
AGTCGTTTGCTGTGCAAATTAATGTATTTATTGAAAAATACTTTTTCATGTCATCTGATAATCATTTAAA
CATATATTAATTGTTTCGCTATGCATGAAAAAGAAAATATTACAGCTAAATACTAATTTAAACAAATTAA
TAGTTAGGAAACTGTAATATTGTATTGGTTATGCTCTAAAATATAAATACATTTTATTTTTGTCAAATGC
TTAGCGTGCACTTCTTACTATATAATATATTTTTTTTATGAAACCTTAAGTAAGGCTTACTTACTAAAGA
TTCGGAACCATTTTCAAAACCAGTGACTTCAGATAAATAGATATCTATATTTATCTATGTATGTAAAGAT
ATATTATTTTGTGTACTGTGAAATCATGACATTGCCACCTGTTAAAGCCCCACAGATATTTTGGCGCTGC
TGCTGCTGTTGTTTGGGTTTTAGGCGCTTACCTTGCTTTATTTGGTTTTTCGTGGGCAAGAACAACATGG
AATTATTGTCTTTGCGCAGTCGGCAATGCCGAAGCTTTGCAAACCCCCCACCCCCCCTGGCGACCAATAA
ACTCCCCCCTTTCGGCTAAGTTGGCCACATGTGGGGCTTGTTGTTGCCGGCTTTTGGCTAAGAAACAGCT
GAGCTCGGCCAGCTGCTTTGTGTTTATATTTTTTTCACGAGCATCGAAGCGCCTGCGCACTAGCCATACA
TATATATACTTATATGCATATACATATATAGAGCCCCCCGATCCCGAAAGCCGAAGCGGAAAGCCGAGCT
TTTTGTCGACTCGAGAACGGACGTCTCTAGAGTCGACCTCGAACGTTAACGTTAACGTAACGTTAACTCG
AGGCCTCGAGGTCGACCTGCAGCCAAGCTTTGCGTACTCGCAAATTATTAAAAATAAAACTTTAAAAATA
ATTTCGTCTAATTAATATTATGAGTTAATTCAAACCCCACGGACATGCTAAGGGTTAATCAACAATCATA
TCGCTGTCTCACTCAGACTCAATACGACACTCAGAATACTATTCCTTTCACTCGCACTTATTGCAAGCAT
ACGTTAAGTGGATGTCTCTTGCCGACGGGACCACCTTATGTTATTTCATCATGGTCTGGCCATTCTCATC
GTGAGCTTCCGGGTGCTCGCATATCTGGCTCTAAGACTTCGGGCCCGACGCAAGGAGTAGCCGACATATA
TCCGAAATAACTGCTTGTTTTTTTTTTTTACCATTATTACCATCGTGTTTACTGTTTATTGCCCCCTCAA
AAAGCTAATGTAATTATATTTGTGCCAATAAAAACAAGATATGACCTATAGAATACAAGTATTTCCCCTT
CGAACATCCCCACAAGTAGACTTTGGATTTGTCTTCTAACCAAAAGACTTACACACCTGCATACCTTACA
TCAAAAACTCGTTTATCGCTACATAAAACACCGGGATATATTTTTTATATACATACTTTTCAAATCGCGC
GCCCTCTTCATAATTCACCTCCACCACACCACGTTTCGTAGTTGCTCTTTCGCTGTCTCCCACCCGCTCT
CCGCAACACATTCACCTTTTGTTCGACGACCTTGGAGCGACTGTCGTTAGTTCCGCGCGATTCGGTGCGG
TATTTCACACCGCATATGGTGCACTCTCAGTACAATCTGCTCTGATGCCGCATAGTTAAGCCAGCCCCGA
CACCCGCCAACACCCGCTGACGCGCCCTGACGGGCTTGTCTGCTCCCGGCATCCGCTTACAGACAAGCTG
TGACCGTCTCCGGGAGCTGCATGTGTCAGAGGTTTTCACCGTCATCACCGAAACGCGCGAGACGAAAGGG
CCTCGTGATACGCCTATTTTTATAGGTTAATGTCATGATAATAATGGTTTCTTAGACGTCAGGTGGCACT
TTTCGGGGAAATGTGCGCGGAACCCCTATTTGTTTATTTTTCTAAATACATTCAAATATGTATCCGCTCA
TGAGACAATAACCCTGATAAATGCTTCAATAATATTGAAAAAGGAAGAGTATGAGTATTCAACATTTCCG
TGTCGCCCTTATTCCCTTTTTTGCGGCATTTTGCCTTCCTGTTTTTGCTCACCCAGAAACGCTGGTGAAA
GTAAAAGATGCTGAAGATCAGTTGGGTGCACGAGTGGGTTACATCGAACTGGATCTCAACAGCGGTAAGA
TCCTTGAGAGTTTTCGCCCCGAAGAACGTTTTCCAATGATGAGCACTTTTAAAGTTCTGCTATGTGGCGC
GGTATTATCCCGTATTGACGCCGGGCAAGAGCAACTCGGTCGCCGCATACACTATTCTCAGAATGACTTG
GTTGAGTACTCACCAGTCACAGAAAAGCATCTTACGGATGGCATGACAGTAAGAGAATTATGCAGTGCTG
CCATAACCATGAGTGATAACACTGCGGCCAACTTACTTCTGACAACGATCGGAGGACCGAAGGAGCTAAC
CGCTTTTTTGCACAACATGGGGGATCATGTAACTCGCCTTGATCGTTGGGAACCGGAGCTGAATGAAGCC
ATACCAAACGACGAGCGTGACACCACGATGCCTGTAGCAATGGCAACAACGTTGCGCAAACTATTAACTG
GCGAACTACTTACTCTAGCTTCCCGGCAACAATTAATAGACTGGATGGAGGCGGATAAAGTTGCAGGACC
ACTTCTGCGCTCGGCCCTTCCGGCTGGCTGGTTTATTGCTGATAAATCTGGAGCCGGTGAGCGTGGGTCT
CGCGGTATCATTGCAGCACTGGGGCCAGATGGTAAGCCCTCCCGTATCGTAGTTATCTACACGACGGGGA
GTCAGGCAACTATGGATGAACGAAATAGACAGATCGCTGAGATAGGTGCCTCACTGATTAAGCATTGGTA
ACTGTCAGACCAAGTTTACTCATATATACTTTAGATTGATTTAAAACTTCATTTTTAATTTAAAAGGATC
TAGGTGAAGATCCTTTTTGATAATCTCATGACCAAAATCCCTTAACGTGAGTTTTCGTTCCACTGAGCGT
CAGACCCCGTAGAAAAGATCAAAGGATCTTC
